Addgene plasmid #81066: pEN_TmiRc3_shURB5
Purpose: Gateway entry vector encoding shRNA to UBR5
Depositing lab: Darren Saunders. Depositing organization: Garvan Institute of Medical Research. Publication: The E3 ubiquitin ligase UBR5 regulates centriolar satellite stability and primary cilia. Shearer RF, Frikstad KM, McKenna J, McCloy RA, Deng N, Burgess A, Stokke T, Patzke S, Saunders DN. Mol Biol Cell. 2018 May 9:mbcE17040248. doi: 10.1091/mbc.E17-04-0248. PubMed 29742019.
Backbone
  Vector backbone: pEN_TmiRc3 (pENTR1A-Gent)
  Backbone manufacturer: ATCC 10326362
  Backbone size w/o insert (bp): 4232
  Total vector size (bp): 4295
  Vector type: Cloning
Growth in bacteria
  Bacterial resistance: Gentamicin, 10 μg/mL
  Growth temperature: 37°C
  Growth strain: DH5alpha
  Copy number: High Copy
Gene/Insert
  Gene/Insert name: shRNA targeting UBR5
  gRNA/shRNA sequence: CGCAGTGAATGTAGATTCCAAA
  Species: Synthetic
  Promoter: N/A
  Cloning method: Restriction Enzyme; 5′ cloning site BfuA1 (unknown if destroyed); 3′ cloning site BfuA1 (unknown if destroyed)
  Sequencing primers: 5′ Unknown; 3′ Unknown
Resource information
  A portion of this plasmid was derived from a plasmid made by: pEN_TmiRc3 was a gift from Iain Fraser (Addgene plasmid # 25748)
Terms and licenses: Academic/Nonprofit Terms; Industry Terms: Not Available to Industry
Depositor comments: For use with pSLIK lentiviral system. Original publication: A single lentiviral vector platform for microRNA-based conditional RNA interference and coordinated transgene expression. Shin KJ, Wall EA, Zavzavadjian JR, Santat LA, Liu J, Hwang JI, Rebres R, Roach T, Seaman W, Simon MI, Fraser ID. Proc Natl Acad Sci U S A. 2006 Sep 12. 103(37):13759-64. 10.1073/pnas.0606179103 shRNA sequence obtained from the RNAi Codex: A. Olson, N. Sheth, J. S. Lee, G. Hannon and R. Sachidanandam (2005) RNAi Codex: a portal/database for short-hairpin RNA (shRNA) gene-silencing constructs. Nucleic Acids Research, 34, D153-D157
How to cite: pEN_TmiRc3_shURB5 was a gift from Darren Saunders (Addgene plasmid # 81066 ; http://n2t.net/addgene:81066 ; RRID:Addgene_81066)
