[The description below was written by a language model from this plasmid's Addgene catalogue record and pLannotate feature annotations shown in this document.]
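Description:
pEN_TmiRc3_shURB5 is a 4,295 bp Gateway entry plasmid built on pEN_TmiRc3, a gentamicin-selectable derivative of pENTR1A, and carries a microRNA-embedded short hairpin directed against the E3 ubiquitin ligase UBR5. (The plasmid name spells the target "URB5", but the purpose and insert fields both give UBR5.) It replicates in E. coli from a high-copy ColE1/pUC-type origin. Selection relies on a gentamicin acetyltransferase gene (aacC1) driven by a class 1 integron Pc promoter. This cassette lies between two annotated fragments of the kanamycin resistance gene, consistent with it having been inserted into and disrupted the original pENTR marker. The rrnB T1 and T2 terminators lie upstream of the Gateway cassette and insulate it from backbone transcription.

The payload sits between attL1 and attL2. It consists of a tetracycline response element with seven tetO copies joined to a minimal CMV promoter, followed by the 5' and 3' flanking sequences of human miR-30a. The synthetic UBR5 hairpin, cloned through BfuAI sites, occupies the gap between these flanks, so the transcript resembles a primary microRNA and is processed by the endogenous miRNA pathway into the mature silencing RNA. The catalogue lists the promoter as not applicable, but the feature table shows the TRE/minimal CMV unit upstream of the miR-30 cassette, which would make expression dependent on a tetracycline-controlled transactivator.

The depositor notes that the plasmid is intended for the pSLIK lentiviral system. An LR recombination moves the attL-flanked inducible shRNA cassette into a lentiviral destination vector, allowing conditional UBR5 knockdown in transduced mammalian cells. The associated publication concerns UBR5 in centriolar satellite stability and primary cilia.
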