Features (pLannotate 1.2.2; 15 found; start..end, strand, type, name):
     67..166     +  protein_bind   attL1: mutant version of attL; recombination site for the Gateway® LR reaction LR Clonase™
    205..475     +  protein_bind   tetracycline response element: contains seven copies of the tetracycline operator tetO tetracycline repressor TetR
    486..503     +  misc_feature   MCS (fragment): pUC18/19 multiple cloning site
    508..546     +  promoter       minimal CMV promoter: human cytomegalovirus (CMV) immediate early promoter
    709..802     +  ncRNA          5' miR-30a: sequence upstream of the 71-nt precursor of the human miR-30a microRNA (Zeng et al., 2002) miRNA
    914..1026    +  ncRNA          3' miR-30a: sequence downstream of the 71-nt precursor of the human miR-30a microRNA (Zeng et al., 2002) miRNA
   1065..1164    -  protein_bind   attL2: mutant version of attL; recombination site for the Gateway® LR reaction LR Clonase™
   1287..1913    +  CDS            KanR (fragment): aminoglycoside phosphotransferase; aph(3')-Ia; confers resistance to kanamycin in bacteria or G418 (Geneticin®) in eukaryotes
   1947..2480    -  CDS            GmR: gentamycin acetyltransferase; aacC1; confers resistance to gentamycin
   2669..2697    -  promoter       Pc promoter: intI1 (promoter lies within the coding sequence); class 1 integron promoter
   2675..3022    -  CDS            YPR2_ECOLX (fragment): Protein predicted: Swiss-Prot protein existence level 4. From Escherichia coli.
   3027..3211    +  CDS            KanR (fragment): aminoglycoside phosphotransferase; aph(3')-Ia; confers resistance to kanamycin in bacteria or G418 (Geneticin®) in eukaryotes
   3354..3942    +  rep_origin     ori: high-copy-number ColE1/pMB1/pBR322/pUC origin of replication
   4110..4153    -  terminator     rrnB T1 terminator: Escherichia coli rrnB; transcription terminator T1 from the E. coli rrnB gene
   4285..17      +  terminator     rrnB T2 terminator (across the origin): transcription terminator T2 from the E. coli rrnB gene
>Addgene plasmid #81066 | pEN_TmiRc3_shURB5 | depositor full sequence | sequence record 153740 | pEN_TmiRc3_shURB5 Sequence
CTGACGGATGGCCTTTTTGCGTTTCTACAAACTCTTCCTGTTAGTTAGTTACTTAAGCTCGGGCCCCAAA
TAATGATTTTATTTTGACTGATAGTGACCTGTTCGTTGCAACAAATTGATAAGCAATGCTTTTTTATAAT
GCCAACTTTGTACAAAAAAGCAGGCTTTAAAGGAACCAATTCAGTCGACTGGATCCTTTACCACTCCCTA
TCAGTGATAGAGAAAAGTGAAAGTCGAGTTTACCACTCCCTATCAGTGATAGAGAAAAGTGAAAGTCGAG
TTTACCACTCCCTATCAGTGATAGAGAAAAGTGAAAGTCGAGTTTACCACTCCCTATCAGTGATAGAGAA
AAGTGAAAGTCGAGTTTACCACTCCCTATCAGTGATAGAGAAAAGTGAAAGTCGAGTTTACCACTCCCTA
TCAGTGATAGAGAAAAGTGAAAGTCGAGTTTACCACTCCCTATCAGTGATAGAGAAAAGTGAAAGTCGAG
CTCGGTACCCGGGTCGAGGTAGGCGTGTACGGTGGGAGGCCTATATAAGCAGAGCTCGTTTAGTGAACCG
TCAGATCGCCTGGAGACGCCATCCACGCTGTTTTGACCTCCATAGAAGACACCGGGACCGATCCAGCCTC
CGCGGCCCCGAACTAGGCCTAGGCGTCTGATCACTAGTGACTCTAGTCCTAGTCGACTAGGGATAACAGG
GTAATTGTTTGAATGAGGCTTCAGTACTTTACAGAATCGTTGCCTGCACATCTTGGAAACACTTGCTGGG
ATTACTTCTTCAGGTTAACCCAACAGAAGGCTCGAGAAGGTATATTGCTGTTGACAGTGAGCGCGCAGTG
AATGTAGATTCCAAATAGTGAAGCCACAGATGTATTTGGAATCTACATTCACTGCTTGCCTACTGCCTCG
GAATTCAAGGGGCTACTTTAGGAGCAATTATCTTGTTTACTAAAACTGAATACCTTGCTATCTCTTTGAT
ACATTTTTACAAAGCTGAATTAAAATGGTATAAATTAAATCACTTTTTTCAATTGGAAGACTAATGCGTT
TTCGAGATATCTAGACCCAGCTTTCTTGTACAAAGTTGGCATTATAAGAAAGCATTGCTTATCAATTTGT
TGCAACGAACAGGTCACTATCAGTCAAAATAAAATCATTATTTGCCATCCAGCTGCAGCTCTGGCCCGTG
TCTCAAAATCTCTGATGTTACATTGCACAAGATAAAAATATATCATCATGAACAATAAAACTGTCTGCTT
ACATAAACAGTAATACAAGGGGTGTTATGAGCCATATTCAACGGGAAACGTCGAGGCCGCGATTAAATTC
CAACATGGATGCTGATTTATATGGGTATAAATGGGCTCGCGATAATGTCGGGCAATCAGGTGCGACAATC
TATCGCTTGTATGGGAAGCCCGATGCGCCAGAGTTGTTTCTGAAACATGGCAAAGGTAGCGTTGCCAATG
ATGTTACAGATGAGATGGTCAGACTAAACTGGCTGACGGAATTTATGCCTCTTCCGACCATCAAGCATTT
TATCCGTACTCCTGATGATGCATGGTTACTCACCACTGCGATCCCCGGAAAAACAGCATTCCAGGTATTA
GAAGAATATCCTGATTCAGGTGAAAATATTGTTGATGCGCTGGCAGTGTCCCTGCGCCGGTTGCATTCGA
TTCCTGTTTGTAATTGTCCTTTTAACAGCGATCGCGTATTTCGTCTCGCTCAGGCGCAATCACGAATGAA
TAACGGTTTGGTTGATGCGAGTGATTTTGATGACGAGCGTAATGGCTGGCCTGTTGAACAAGTCTGGAAA
GAAATGCATAAACTTTTGCCATTCTCACCGGATTCAGTCGTCACTCATGGTGATTTCTCACTTGATAACC
TTATTTTTGACGAGGGGAAATTAGGCCGGGAAGCCGATCTCGGCTTGAACGAATTGTTAGGTGGCGGTAC
TTGGGTCGATATCAAAGTGCATCACTTCTTCCCGTATGCCCAACTTTGTATAGAGAGCCACTGCGGGATC
GTCACCGTAATCTGCTTGCACGTAGATCACATAAGCACCAAGCGCGTTGGCCTCATGCTTGAGGAGATTG
ATGAGCGCGGTGGCAATGCCCTGCCTCCGGTGCTCGCCGGAGACTGCGAGATCATAGATATAGATCTCAC
TACGCGGCTGCTCAAACCTGGGCAGAACGTAAGCCGCGAGAGCGCCAACAACCGCTTCTTGGTCGAAGGC
AGCAAGCGCGATGAATGTCTTACTACGGAGCAAGTTCCCGAGGTAATCGGAGTCCGGCTGATGTTGGGAG
TAGGTGGCTACGTCTCCGAACTCACGACCGAAAAGATCAAGAGCAGCCCGCATGGATTTGACTTGGTCAG
GGCCGAGCCTACATGTGCGAATGATGCCCATACTTGAGCCACCTAACTTTGTTTTAGGGCGACTGCCCTG
CTGCGTAACATCGTTGCTGCTGCGTAACATCGTTGCTGCTCCATAACATCAAACATCGACCCACGGCGTA
ACGCGCTTGCTGCTTGGATGCCCGAGGCATAGACTGTACAAAAAAACAGTCATAACAAGCCATGAAAACC
GCCACTGCGCCGTTACCACCGCTGCGTTCGGTCAAGGTTCTGGACCAGTTGCGTGAGCGCATACGCTACT
TGCATTACAGTTTACGAACCGAACAGGCTTATGTCAACTGGGTTCGTGCCTTCATCCGTTTCCACGGTGT
GCGTCACCCGGCAACCTTGGGCAGCAGCGAAGTCGAGGCATTTCTGTCCTGGCTGGCGAACGAGCGCAAG
GTTTCGGTCTCCACGCATCGTCAGGCATTGGCGGCCTTGCTGTTCTTCTACGGCAAGGTGCTGTGCACGG
ATCTGCCCTGGCTTCAGGAGATCGGAAGACCTCGGCCGTCGCGGCGCTTGCCGGTGGTGCTGACCCCGGA
TGAAGTGGTTCGCATCCTCGGTTTTCTGGAAGGCGAGCATCGTTTGTTCGCCCAGGACTCTAGCTATAGT
TCTAGTGGTTGGCTACTAATAGGTTGTATTGATGTTGGACGAGTCGGAATCGCAGACCGATACCAGGATC
TTGCCATCCTATGGAACTGCCTCGGTGAGTTTTCTCCTTCATTACAGAAACGGCTTTTTCAAAAATATGG
TATTGATAATCCTGATATGAATAAATTGCAGTTTCATTTGATGCTCGATGAGTTTTTCTAATCAGAATTG
GTTAATTGGTTGTAACACTGGCAGAGCATTACGCTGACTTGACGGGACGGCGCAAGCTCATGACCAAAAT
CCCTTAACGTGAGTTTTCGTTCCACTGAGCGTCAGACCCCGTAGAAAAGATCAAAGGATCTTCTTGAGAT
CCTTTTTTTCTGCGCGTAATCTGCTGCTTGCAAACAAAAAAACCACCGCTACCAGCGGTGGTTTGTTTGC
CGGATCAAGAGCTACCAACTCTTTTTCCGAAGGTAACTGGCTTCAGCAGAGCGCAGATACCAAATACTGT
CCTTCTAGTGTAGCCGTAGTTAGGCCACCACTTCAAGAACTCTGTAGCACCGCCTACATACCTCGCTCTG
CTAATCCTGTTACCAGTGGCTGCTGCCAGTGGCGATAAGTCGTGTCTTACCGGGTTGGACTCAAGACGAT
AGTTACCGGATAAGGCGCAGCGGTCGGGCTGAACGGGGGGTTCGTGCACACAGCCCAGCTTGGAGCGAAC
GACCTACACCGAACTGAGATACCTACAGCGTGAGCTATGAGAAAGCGCCACGCTTCCCGAAGGGAGAAAG
GCGGACAGGTATCCGGTAAGCGGCAGGGTCGGAACAGGAGAGCGCACGAGGGAGCTTCCAGGGGGAAACG
CCTGGTATCTTTATAGTCCTGTCGGGTTTCGCCACCTCTGACTTGAGCGTCGATTTTTGTGATGCTCGTC
AGGGGGGCGGAGCCTATGGAAAAACGCCAGCAACGCGGCCTTTTTACGGTTCCTGGCCTTTTGCTGGCCT
TTTGCTCACATGTTCTTTCCTGCGTTATCCCCTGATTCTGTGGATAACCGTATTACCGCTAGCATGGATC
TCGGGGACGTCTAACTACTAAGCGAGAGTAGGGAACTGCCAGGCATCAAATAAAACGAAAGGCTCAGTCG
GAAGACTGGGCCTTTCGTTTTATCTGTTGTTTGTCGGTGAACGCTCTCCTGAGTAGGACAAATCCGCCGG
GAGCGGATTTGAACGTTGTGAAGCAACGGCCCGGAGGGTGGCGGGCAGGACGCCCGCCATAAACTGCCAG
GCATCAAACTAAGCAGAAGGCCATC
