>Addgene plasmid #81066 | pEN_TmiRc3_shURB5 | addgene partial sequence | sequence record 157075 | pBR322ori-F 5'-GGGAAACGCCTGGTATCTTT-3'
GCCACCTCTGACTTGAGCGTCGATTTTTGTGATGCTCGTCAGGGGGGCGGAGCCTATGGAAAAACGCCAG
CAACGCGGCCTTTTTACGGTTCCTGGCCTTTTGCTGGCCTTTTGCTCACATGTTCTTTCCTGCGTTATCC
CCTGATTCTGTGGATAACCGTATTACCGCTAGCATGGATCTCGGGGACGTCTAACTACTAAGCGAGAGTA
GGGAACTGCCAGGCATCAAATAAAACGAAAGGCTCAGTCGGAAGACTGGGCCTTTCGTTTTATCTGTTGT
TTGTCGGTGAACGCTCTCCTGAGTAGGACAAATCCGCCGGGAGCGGATTTGAACGTTGTGAAGCAACGGC
CCGGAGGGTGGCGGGCAGGACGCCCGCCATAAACTGCCAGGCATCAAACTAAGCAG
