>Addgene plasmid #81066 | pEN_TmiRc3_shURB5 | addgene partial sequence | sequence record 157077 | pENTR1A-3 5'-GTAACATCAGAGATTTTGAGACAC-3'
CTGGATGGCAAATAATGATTTTATTTTGACTGATAGTGACCTGTTCGTTGCAACAAATTGATAAGCAATG
CTTTCTTATAATGCCAACTTTGTACAAGAAAGCTGGGTCTAGATATCTCGAAAACGCATTAGTCTTCCAA
TTGAAAAAAGTGATTTAATTTATACCATTTTAATTCAGCTTTGTAAAAATGTATCAAAGAGATAGCAAGG
TATTCAGTTTTAGTAAACAAGATAATTGCTCCTAAAGTAGCCCCTTGAATTCCGAGGCAGTAGGCAAGCA
GTGAATGTAGATTCCAAATACATCTGTGGCTTCACTATTTGGAATCTACATTCACTGCGCGCTCACTGTC
AACAGCAATATACCTTCTCGAGCCTTCTGTTGGGTTAACCTGAAGAAGTAATCCCAGCAAGTGTTTCCAA
GATGTGCAGGCAACGATTCTGTAAAGTACTGAAGCCTCATTCAAACAATTACCCTGTTATCCCTAGTCGA
CTAGGACTAGAGTCACTAGTGATCAGACGCCTAGGCCTAGTTCGGGGCCGCGGAGGCTGGATCGGTCCCG
GTGTCTTCTATGGAGGTCAAAACAGCGTGGATGGCGTCTCCAGGCGATCTGACGGTTCACTAAACGAGCT
CTGCTTATATAGGCCTCCCACCGTACACGCCTACCTCGACCCGGGTACCGAGCTCGACTTTCACTTTTCT
CTATCACTGATAGGGAGTGGTAAACTCGACTTTCACTTTTCTCTATCACTGATAGGGAGTGGTAAACTCG
ACTTTCACTTTTCTCTATCACTGATAGGGAGTGGTAAACTCGACTTTCACTTTTCTCTATCACTGATAGG
GAGTGGTAAACTCGACTTTCACTTTTCTCTATCACTGATAGGGAGTGGTAAACTCGACTTTCACTTTTCT
CTATCACTGATAGGGAGTGGTAAACTCGACTTTCACTTTTCTCTATCACTGATAGGGAGTGGTAAAGGAT
CCAGTCGACTGAA
